>Addgene plasmid #184043 | H2B-GFP-Aurora B KD | addgene full sequence | sequence record 419591 | Addgene NGS Result
TAGTTATTAATAGTAATCAATTACGGGGTCATTAGTTCATAGCCCATATATGGAGTTCCGCGTTACATAA
CTTACGGTAAATGGCCCGCCTGGCTGACCGCCCAACGACCCCCGCCCATTGACGTCAATAATGACGTATG
TTCCCATAGTAACGCCAATAGGGACTTTCCATTGACGTCAATGGGTGGAGTATTTACGGTAAACTGCCCA
CTTGGCAGTACATCAAGTGTATCATATGCCAAGTACGCCCCCTATTGACGTCAATGACGGTAAATGGCCC
GCCTGGCATTATGCCCAGTACATGACCTTATGGGACTTTCCTACTTGGCAGTACATCTACGTATTAGTCA
TCGCTATTACCATGGTGATGCGGTTTTGGCAGTACATCAATGGGCGTGGATAGCGGTTTGACTCACGGGG
ATTTCCAAGTCTCCACCCCATTGACGTCAATGGGAGTTTGTTTTGGCACCAAAATCAACGGGACTTTCCA
AAATGTCGTAACAACTCCGCCCCATTGACGCAAATGGGCGGTAGGCGTGTACGGTGGGAGGTCTATATAA
GCAGAGCTGGTTTAGTGAACCGTCAGATCCGCTAGCATGCCAGAGCCAGCGAAGTCTGCTCCCGCCCCGA
AAAAGGGCTCCAAGAAGGCGGTGACTAAGGCGCAGAAGAAAGGCGGCAAGAAGCGCAAGCGCAGCCGCAA
GGAGAGCTATTCCATCTATGTGTACAAGGTTCTGAAGCAGGTCCACCCTGACACCGGCATTTCGTCCAAG
GCCATGGGCATCATGAATTCGTTTGTGAACGACATTTTCGAGCGCATCGCAGGTGAGGCTTCCCGCCTGG
CGCATTACAACAAGCGCTCGACCATCACCTCCAGGGAGATCCAGACGGCCGTGCGCCTGCTGCTGCCTGG
GGAGTTGGCCAAGCACGCCGTGTCCGAGGGTACTAAGGCCATCACCAAGTACACCAGCGCTAAGGATCCA
CCGGTCGCCACCATGGTGAGCAAGGGCGAGGAGCTGTTCACCGGGGTGGTGCCCATCCTGGTCGAGCTGG
ACGGCGACGTAAACGGCCACAAGTTCAGCGTGTCCGGCGAGGGCGAGGGCGATGCCACCTACGGCAAGCT
GACCCTGAAGTTCATCTGCACCACCGGCAAGCTGCCCGTGCCCTGGCCCACCCTCGTGACCACCCTGACC
TACGGCGTGCAGTGCTTCAGCCGCTACCCCGACCACATGAAGCAGCACGACTTCTTCAAGTCCGCCATGC
CCGAAGGCTACGTCCAGGAGCGCACCATCTTCTTCAAGGACGACGGCAACTACAAGACCCGCGCCGAGGT
GAAGTTCGAGGGCGACACCCTGGTGAACCGCATCGAGCTGAAGGGCATCGACTTCAAGGAGGACGGCAAC
ATCCTGGGGCACAAGCTGGAGTACAACTACAACAGCCACAACGTCTATATCATGGCCGACAAGCAGAAGA
ACGGCATCAAGGTGAACTTCAAGATCCGCCACAACATCGAGGACGGCAGCGTGCAGCTCGCCGACCACTA
CCAGCAGAACACCCCCATCGGCGACGGCCCCGTGCTGCTGCCCGACAACCACTACCTGAGCACCCAGTCC
GCCCTGAGCAAAGACCCCAACGAGAAGCGCGATCACATGGTCCTGCTGGAGTTCGTGACCGCCGCCGGGA
TCACTCTCGGCATGGACGAGCTGTACAAGTCCGGAACCCCATCTGCACTTGTCCTCATGAGCCGCTCCAA
TGTCCAGCCCACAGCTGCCCCTGGCCAGAAGGTGATGGAGAATAGCAGTGGGACACCCGACATCTTAACG
CGGCACTTCACAATTGATGACTTTGAGATTGGGCGTCCTCTGGGCAAAGGCAAGTTTGGAAACGTGTACT
TGGCTCGGGAGAAGAAAAGCCATTTCATCGTGGCGCTCAGGGTCCTCTTCAAGTCCCAGATAGAGAAGGA
GGGCGTGGAGCATCAGCTGCGCAGAGAGATCGAAATCCAGGCCCACCTGCACCATCCCAACATCCTGCGT
CTCTACAACTATTTTTATGACCGGAGGAGGATCTACTTGATTCTAGAGTATGCCCCCCGCGGGGAGCTCT
ACAAGGAGCTGCAGAAGAGCTGCACATTTGACGAGCAGCGAACAGCCACGATCATGGAGGAGTTGGCAGA
TGCTCTAATGTACTGCCATGGGAAGAAGGTGATTCACAGAGACATAAAGCCAGAAAATCTGCTCTTAGGG
CTCAAGGGAGAGCTGAAGATTGCTGACTTCGGCTGGTCTGTGCATGCGCCCTCCCTGAGGAGGAAGACAA
TGTGTGGCACCCTGGACTACCTGCCCCCAGAGATGATTGAGGGGCGCATGCACAATGAGAAGGTGGATCT
GTGGTGCATTGGAGTGCTTTGCTATGAGCTGCTGGTGGGGAACCCACCCTTTGAGAGTGCATCACACAAC
GAGACCTATCGCCGCATCGTCAAGGTGGACCTAAAGTTCCCCGCTTCCGTGCCCATGGGAGCCCAGGACC
TCATCTCCAAACTGCTCAGGCATAACCCCTCGGAACGGCTGCCCCTGGCCCAGGTCTCAGCCCACCCTTG
GGTCCGGGCCAACTCTCGGAGGGTGCTGCCTCCCTCTGCCCTTCAATCTGTCGCCTGCCCAACTTTCTTG
TACAAAGTGGTTGATAGCTTAACTAGTTAGCGGACCGACGCGTTAAGCGGCCGCACTCGAGGTTTAAACG
GGCCCGGGATCCACCGGATCTAGATAACTGATCATAATCAGCCATACCACATTTGTAGAGGTTTTACTTG
CTTTAAAAAACCTCCCACACCTCCCCCTGAACCTGAAACATAAAATGAATGCAATTGTTGTTGTTAACTT
GTTTATTGCAGCTTATAATGGTTACAAATAAAGCAATAGCATCACAAATTTCACAAATAAAGCATTTTTT
TCACTGCATTCTAGTTGTGGTTTGTCCAAACTCATCAATGTATCTTAACGCGTAAATTGTAAGCGTTAAT
ATTTTGTTAAAATTCGCGTTAAATTTTTGTTAAATCAGCTCATTTTTTAACCAATAGGCCGAAATCGGCA
AAATCCCTTATAAATCAAAAGAATAGACCGAGATAGGGT
[37 nt withheld, positions 3120-3156]
AAAGAACGTGGACTCCAACGTCAAAGG
[49 nt withheld, positions 3184-3232]
T
[91 nt withheld, positions 3234-3324]
G
[124 nt withheld, positions 3326-3449]
CAGGTGGCACTTTTCGGGGAAATGTGCGCGGAACCCCTATTTGTTTATTTTTCTAAATACATTCAAATAT
GTATCCGCTCATGAGACAATAACCCTGATAAATGCTTCAATAATATTGAAAAAGGAAGAGTCCTGAGGCG
GAAAGAACCAGCTGTGGAATGTGTGTCAGTTAGGGTGTGGAAAGTCCCCAGGCTCCCCAGCAGGCAGAAG
TATGCAAAGCATGCATCTCAATTAGTCAGCAACCAGGTGTGGAAAGTCCCCAGGCTCCCCAGCAGGCAGA
AGTATGCAAAGCATGCATCTCAATTAGTCAGCAACCATAGTCCCGCCCCTAACTCCGCCCATCCCGCCCC
TAACTCCGCCCAGTTCCGCCCATTCTCCGCCCCATGGCTGACTAATTTTTTTTATTTATGCAGAGGCCGA
GGCCGCCTCGGCCTCTGAGCTATTCCAGAAGTAGTGAGGAGGCTTTTTTGGAGGCCTAGGCTTTTGCAAA
GATCGATCAAGAGACAGGATGAGGATCGTTTCGCATGATTGAACAAGATGGATTGCACGCAGGTTCTCCG
GCCGCTTGGGTGGAGAGGCTATTCGGCTATGACTGGGCACAACAGACAATCGGCTGCTCTGATGCCGCCG
TGTTCCGGCTGTCAGCGCAGGGGCGCCCGGTTCTTTTTGTCAAGACCGACCTGTCCGGTGCCCTGAATGA
ACTGCAAGACGAGGCAGCGCGGCTATCGTGGCTGGCCACGACGGGCGTTCCTTGCGCAGCTGTGCTCGAC
GTTGTCACTGAAGCGGGAAGGGACTGGCTGCTATTGGGCGAAGTGCCGGGGCAGGATCTCCTGTCATCTC
ACCTTGCTCCTGCCGAGAAAGTATCCATCATGGCTGATGCAATGCGGCGGCTGCATACGCTTGATCCGGC
TACCTGCCCATTCGACCACCAAGCGAAACATCGCATCGAGCGAGCACGTACTCGGATGGAAGCCGGTCTT
GTCGATCAGGATGATCTGGACGAAGAGCATCAGGGGCTCGCGCCAGCCGAACTGTTCGCCAGGCTCAAGG
CGAGCATGCCCGACGGCGAGGATCTCGTCGTGACCCATGGCGATGCCTGCTTGCCGAATATCATGGTGGA
AAATGGCCGCTTTTCTGGATTCATCGACTGTGGCCGGCTGGGTGTGGCGGACCGCTATCAGGACATAGCG
TTGGCTACCCGTGATATTGCTGAAGAGCTTGGCGGCGAATGGGCTGACCGCTTCCTCGTGCTTTACGGTA
TCGCCGCTCCCGATTCGCAGCGCATCGCCTTCTATCGCCTTCTTGACGAGTTCTTCTGAGCGGGACTCTG
GGGTTCGAAATGACCGACCAAGCGACGCCCAACCTGCCATCACGAGATTTCGATTCCACCGCCGCCTTCT
ATGAAAGGTTGGGCTTCGGAATCGTTTTCCGGGACGCCGGCTGGATGATCCTCCAGCGCGGGGATCTCAT
GCTGGAGTTCTTCGCCCACCCTAGGGGGAGGCTAACTGAAACACGGAAGGAGACAATACCGGAAGGAACC
CGCGCTATGACGGCAATAAAAAGACAGAATAAAACGCACGGTGTTGGGTCGTTTGTTCATAAACGCGGGG
TTCGGTCCCAGGGCTGGCACTCTGTCGATACCCCACCGAGACCCCATTGGGGCCAATACGCCCGCGTTTC
TTCCTTTTCCCCACCCCACCCCCCAAGTTCGGGTGAAGGCCCAGGGCTCGCAGCCAACGTCGGGGCGGCA
GGCCCTGCCATAGCCTCAGGTTACTCATATATACTTTAGATTGATTTAAAACTTCATTTTTAATTTAAAA
GGATCTAGGTGAAGATCCTTTTTGATAATCTCATGACCAAAATCCCTTAACGTGAGTTTTCGTTCCACTG
AGCGTCAGACCCCGTAGAAAAGATCAAAGGATCTTCTTGAGATCCTTTTTTTCTGCGCGTAATCTGCTGC
TTGCAAACAAAAAAACCACCGCTACCAGCGGTGGTTTGTTTGCCGGATCAAGAGCTACCAACTCTTTTTC
CGAAGGTAACTGGCTTCAGCAGAGCGCAGATACCAAATACTGTTCTTCTAGTGTAGCCGTAGTTAGGCCA
CCACTTCAAGAACTCTGTAGCACCGCCTACATACCTCGCTCTGCTAATCCTGTTACCAGTGGCTGCTGCC
AGTGGCGATAAGTCGTGTCTTACCGGGTTGGACTCAAGACGATAGTTACCGGATAAGGCGCAGCGGTCGG
GCTGAACGGGGGGTTCGTGCACACAGCCCAGCTTGGAGCGAACGACCTACACCGAACTGAGATACCTACA
GCGTGAGCTATGAGAAAGCGCCACGCTTCCCGAAGGGAGAAAGGCGGACAGGTATCCGGTAAGCGGCAGG
GTCGGAACAGGAGAGCGCACGAGGGAGCTTCCAGGGGGAAACGCCTGGTATCTTTATAGTCCTGTCGGGT
TTCGCCACCTCTGACTTGAGCGTCGATTTTTGTGATGCTCGTCAGGGGGGCGGAGCCTATGGAAAAACGC
CAGCAACGCGGCCTTTTTACGGTTCCTGGCCTTTTGCTGGCCTTTTGCTCACATGTTCTTTCCTGCGTTA
TCCCCTGATTCTGTGGATAACCGTATTACCGCCATGCAT
Features (pLannotate 1.2.2; 17 found; start..end, strand, type, name):
     61..364     +  enhancer       CMV enhancer: human cytomegalovirus immediate early enhancer
    365..568     +  promoter       CMV promoter: human cytomegalovirus (CMV) immediate early promoter
    597..974     +  CDS            H2B: human histone H2B; HIST1H2BJ
    993..1709    +  CDS            EGFP: EGFP is a basic (constitutively fluorescent) green fluorescent protein published in 1996, derived from Aequorea victoria. It is reported to be a rapidly-maturing weak dimer with moderate acid sensitivity.
   1716..2645    +  CDS            AURKB (fragment): AURKB_HUMAN - Also known as AIK2, AIM1, AIRK2, ARK2, STK1, STK12, STK5. Experimental evidence at protein level: Swiss-Prot protein existence level 1. Serine/threonine-protein kinase component of the chromosomal passenger complex (CPC), a complex that acts as a key regulator of mitosis. The CPC complex has essential functions at the centromere in ensuring correct chromosome alignment and segregation and is required for chromatin-induced microtubule stabilization and spindle assembly. Involved in the bipolar attachment of spindle microtubules to kinetochores and is a key regulator for the onset
   2648..2671    -  protein_bind   attB2: mutant version of attB; recombination site for the Gateway® BP reaction BP Clonase™
   2729..2747    +  misc_feature   MCS (fragment): multiple cloning site
   2759..2843    +  CDS            large T antigen (fragment): large T antigen from SV40 (simian virus 40)
   2866..2987    +  polyA_signal   SV40 poly(A) signal: SV40 polyadenylation signal
   3021..3449    -  rep_origin     f1 ori (sequence partly withheld): f1 bacteriophage origin of replication; arrow indicates direction of (+) strand synthesis
   3476..3580    +  promoter       AmpR promoter: bla
   3582..3939    +  promoter       SV40 promoter: SV40 enhancer and early promoter
   3974..4768    +  CDS            NeoR/KanR: aminoglycoside phosphotransferase from Tn5; aph(3')-II (or nptII); confers resistance to neomycin, kanamycin, and G418 (Geneticin®)
   4789..4941    +  CDS            ble (fragment): BLE_KLEPN - Experimental evidence at protein level: Swiss-Prot protein existence level 1. Binding protein with a strong affinity to the bleomycin family of antibiotics. Binds to CL990; an antimitotic-antibiotic compound. From Klebsiella pneumoniae.
   5000..5047    +  polyA_signal   HSV TK poly(A) signal: herpes simplex virus thymidine kinase polyadenylation signal (Cole and Stacy, 1985)
   5138..5154    -  polyA_signal   bGH poly(A) signal (fragment): bovine growth hormone polyadenylation signal
   5376..5964    +  rep_origin     ori: high-copy-number ColE1/pMB1/pBR322/pUC origin of replication
