[The description below was written by a language model from this plasmid's Addgene catalogue record and pLannotate feature annotations shown in this document.]
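Description:
H2B-GFP-Aurora B KD is a mammalian expression plasmid of about 6.1 kb, built on an H2B-EGFP backbone, that produces a triple fusion of human histone H2B, EGFP and a catalytically inactive form of the human mitotic kinase Aurora B (AURKB). Transcription is driven by the human cytomegalovirus immediate-early enhancer and promoter and terminated by an SV40 polyadenylation signal. The reading frame runs H2B, then EGFP, then AURKB, so both backbone-encoded parts sit at the N terminus of the kinase. The AURKB insert carries a lysine 65 to arginine substitution, recorded as the kinase-dead mutation. This numbering refers to the transcript variant listed in the record, and the annotation software accordingly scores the coding region as a fragment relative to the canonical protein. A Gateway attB2 site immediately downstream of the insert suggests that the kinase sequence passed through a recombinational cloning intermediate, although the cloning method is listed as unknown.

The plasmid is propagated in E. coli at high copy number from a pUC-type ColE1 origin, and it also carries an f1 origin. A single Tn5 NeoR/KanR gene serves both hosts. A bacterial promoter drives it for kanamycin selection, and the SV40 early promoter, paired with an HSV TK polyadenylation signal, drives it for G418 selection of transfected mammalian cells. Short annotated fragments such as ble, large T antigen and bGH poly(A) appear to be backbone remnants rather than functional elements.

Fusion to H2B should tether the inactive kinase to chromatin while EGFP allows it to be visualised. The construct most plausibly serves as a negative control for chromatin-targeted active Aurora B. The associated study examined Aurora B and PP1/RepoMan control of mitotic H2B serine 6 phosphorylation.
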