Addgene plasmid #184043: H2B-GFP-Aurora B KD
Purpose: Expresses H2B-GFP fused to Aurora B kinase dead
Depositing lab: Lienhard Schmitz. Depositing organization: Justus Liebig-Universitaet Giessen. Publication: The Aurora B-controlled PP1/RepoMan complex determines the spatial and temporal distribution of mitotic H2B S6 phosphorylation. Pfisterer M, Robert R, Saul VV, Pritz A, Seibert M, Feederle R, Schmitz ML. Open Biol. 2024 May;14(5):230460. doi: 10.1098/rsob.230460. Epub 2024 May 29. PubMed 38806145.
Backbone
  Vector backbone: H2B-EGFP
  Backbone size w/o insert (bp): 5111
  Total vector size (bp): 6078
  Vector type: Mammalian Expression
  Selectable markers: Neomycin (select with G418)
Growth in bacteria
  Bacterial resistance: Kanamycin, 50 μg/mL
  Growth temperature: 37°C
  Growth strain: DH5alpha
  Copy number: High Copy
Gene/Insert
  Gene/Insert name: AURKB (alt name: Aurora B)
  Species: H. sapiens (human)
  Insert size (bp): 954
  Mutation: Changed Lysine 65 to Arginine
  GenBank ID: NM_001256834.3
  Entrez Gene: AURKB (a.k.a. AIK2, AIM-1, AIM1, ARK-2, ARK2, AurB, IPL1, PPP1R48, STK-1, STK12, STK5, aurkb-sv1, aurkb-sv2)
  Promoter: CMV
  Tag / fusion protein: H2B (N terminal on backbone); EGFP (N terminal on backbone)
  Cloning method: Unknown
  Sequencing primers: 5′ GTCCTGCTGGAGTTCGTG
Terms and licenses: Academic/Nonprofit Terms; Industry Terms: Not Available to Industry
How to cite: H2B-GFP-Aurora B KD was a gift from Lienhard Schmitz (Addgene plasmid # 184043 ; http://n2t.net/addgene:184043 ; RRID:Addgene_184043)
